Addgene plasmid #194608: Tet-inducible 3xFlag Mouse C325A Caspase-9 ΔCARD
Purpose: Inducible Expression of N-Terminal 3X Flag Mouse C325A Caspase-9 Mutant Minus CARD Domain
Depositing lab: Hannah Rabinowich. Depositing organization: University of Pittsburgh (University, School of Medicine, and Cancer Institute). Publication: A Complex between Atg7 and Caspase-9: A NOVEL MECHANISM OF CROSS-REGULATION BETWEEN AUTOPHAGY AND APOPTOSIS. Han J, Hou W, Goldstein LA, Stolz DB, Watkins SC, Rabinowich H. J Biol Chem. 2014 Mar 7;289(10):6485-6497. doi: 10.1074/jbc.M113.536854. Epub 2013 Dec 20. PubMed 24362031.
Backbone
  Vector backbone: pcDNA4/TO
  Backbone manufacturer: Invitrogen
  Backbone size w/o insert (bp): 5078
  Total vector size (bp): 5994
  Vector type: Mammalian Expression
  Selectable markers: Zeocin
Growth in bacteria
  Bacterial resistance: Ampicillin, 100 μg/mL
  Growth temperature: 37°C
  Growth strain: DH5alpha
  Copy number: High Copy
Gene/Insert
  Gene/Insert name: N-Terminal 3X Flag Mouse C325A Caspase-9 Mutant Minus Sequence Encoding Met 1 to Lys 176 (alt name: CASP-9; ICE-LAP6; Mch6; APAF-3)
  Species: M. musculus (mouse)
  Insert size (bp): 945
  Mutation: Deletion of N-terminal CARD domain and changed Cysteine 325 to Alanine to eliminate protease activity
  GenBank ID: NM_015733.5
  Entrez Gene: Casp9 (a.k.a. APAF-3, CASP-9, Caspase-9, ICE-LAP6, Mch6)
  Promoter: CMV
  Tag / fusion protein: 3X Flag (N terminal on insert)
  Cloning method: Restriction Enzyme; 5′ cloning site KpnI (not destroyed); 3′ cloning site EcoRI (not destroyed)
  Sequencing primers: 5′ CTGGAGACGCCATCCACG; 3′ TAGAAGGCACAGTCGAGG
Terms and licenses: Academic/Nonprofit Terms; Industry Terms: Not Available to Industry
How to cite: Tet-inducible 3xFlag Mouse C325A Caspase-9 ΔCARD was a gift from Hannah Rabinowich (Addgene plasmid # 194608 ; http://n2t.net/addgene:194608 ; RRID:Addgene_194608)
