[The description below was written by a language model from this plasmid's Addgene catalogue record and pLannotate feature annotations shown in this document.]
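Description:
Tet-inducible 3xFlag Mouse C325A Caspase-9 ΔCARD is a mammalian expression plasmid of about 6 kb built on the pcDNA4/TO backbone. It is maintained in E. coli through a high-copy ColE1/pUC-type origin and an ampicillin resistance gene (β-lactamase) with its own promoter, and it also carries an f1 phage origin. For selection in mammalian cells it has a Zeocin resistance cassette in which the Sh ble gene sits behind both the SV40 early promoter and the bacterial EM7 promoter and is terminated by an SV40 polyadenylation signal. Remnants of lac regulatory sequence and a bom fragment are backbone leftovers with no evident role in the design.

The expression cassette uses the human CMV immediate early enhancer and promoter followed directly by two short tet operator elements, which the automated annotation labels as fragments of tet-responsive promoters. In this arrangement, transcription is blocked in cells that supply the Tet repressor and is released when tetracycline or doxycycline is added. The plasmid itself does not encode the repressor. Downstream, cloned between KpnI and EcoRI, is an N-terminal 3xFLAG tag fused to mouse caspase-9 lacking residues Met1 to Lys176, which removes the CARD domain, and carrying a cysteine 325 to alanine change that eliminates protease activity. A bovine growth hormone polyadenylation signal ends the transcript.

The construct allows inducible production of an epitope-tagged, catalytically dead, CARD-less caspase-9 that can be detected or immunoprecipitated through FLAG. The associated publication concerns a complex between Atg7 and caspase-9, linking autophagy and apoptosis, which suggests use in mapping domain and activity requirements for that interaction.
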