Features (pLannotate 1.2.2; 23 found; start..end, strand, type, name):
     28..80      -  misc_feature   bom (fragment): basis of mobility region from pBR322
    235..614     +  enhancer       CMV enhancer: human cytomegalovirus immediate early enhancer
    615..818     +  promoter       CMV promoter: human cytomegalovirus (CMV) immediate early promoter
    820..839     +  promoter       PLtetO-1 promoter (fragment): modified phage lambda PL promoter with tet operator sites (Lutz and Bujard, 1997)
    841..860     +  promoter       PLtetO-1 promoter (fragment): modified phage lambda PL promoter with tet operator sites (Lutz and Bujard, 1997)
    868..901     +  promoter       TRE3GV promoter (fragment): 3rd-generation Tet-responsive promoter that can be activated by binding of Tet-On® 3G, optimized for retroviral and lentiviral vectors
    996..1061    +  CDS            3xFLAG: three tandem FLAG® epitope tags, followed by an enterokinase cleavage site
   1062..1895    +  CDS            Casp9 (fragment): CASP9_MOUSE - Also known as Mch6. Experimental evidence at protein level: Swiss-Prot protein existence level 1. Involved in the activation cascade of caspases responsible for apoptosis execution. Binding of caspase-9 to Apaf-1 leads to activation of the protease which then cleaves and activates caspase-3. Promotes DNA damage-induced apoptosis in a ABL1/c-Abl-dependent manner. Proteolytically cleaves poly(ADP-ribose) polymerase (PARP) (By similarity). From Mus musculus (Mouse).
   2014..2238    +  polyA_signal   bGH poly(A) signal: bovine growth hormone polyadenylation signal
   2242..2263    +  promoter       SV40 promoter (fragment): SV40 enhancer and early promoter
   2284..2712    +  rep_origin     f1 ori (sequence partly withheld): f1 bacteriophage origin of replication; arrow indicates direction of (+) strand synthesis
   2726..3055    +  promoter       SV40 promoter: SV40 enhancer and early promoter
   3103..3150    +  promoter       EM7 promoter: synthetic bacterial promoter&nbsp
   3169..3543    +  CDS            BleoR: antibiotic-binding protein; Sh ble from Streptoalloteichus hindustanus; confers resistance to bleomycin, phleomycin, and Zeocin™
   3553..3678    +  CDS            ble (fragment): BLE_KLEPN - Experimental evidence at protein level: Swiss-Prot protein existence level 1. Binding protein with a strong affinity to the bleomycin family of antibiotics. Binds to CL990; an antimitotic-antibiotic compound. From Klebsiella pneumoniae.
   3673..3794    +  polyA_signal   SV40 poly(A) signal: SV40 polyadenylation signal
   3867..3883    -  protein_bind   lac operator: The lac repressor binds to the lac operator to inhibit transcription in E. coli. This inhibition can be relieved by adding lactose or isopropyl-β-D-thiogalactopyranoside (IPTG). lac repressor encoded by lacI
   3891..3921    -  promoter       lac promoter: promoter for the E. coli lac operon
   3936..3957    -  protein_bind   CAP binding site: CAP binding activates transcription in the presence of cAMP. E. coli catabolite activator protein
   3970..4062    -  CDS            lacI (fragment): lac repressor; lacI; The lac repressor binds to the lac operator to inhibit transcription in E. coli. This inhibition can be relieved by adding lactose or isopropyl-β-D-thiogalactopyranoside (IPTG).
   4245..4833    -  rep_origin     ori: high-copy-number ColE1/pMB1/pBR322/pUC origin of replication
   5004..5864    -  CDS            AmpR: β-lactamase; bla; confers resistance to ampicillin, carbenicillin, and related antibiotics
   5865..5969    -  promoter       AmpR promoter: bla
>Addgene plasmid #194608 | Tet-inducible 3xFlag Mouse C325A Caspase-9 ΔCARD | addgene full sequence | sequence record 384891 | Addgene NGS Result
GACGGATCGGGAGATCTCCCGATCCCCTATGGTGCACTCTCAGTACAATCTGCTCTGATGCCGCATAGTT
AAGCCAGTATCTGCTCCCTGCTTGTGTGTTGGAGGTCGCTGAGTAGTGCGCGAGCAAAATTTAAGCTACA
ACAAGGCAAGGCTTGACCGACAATTGCATGAAGAATCTGCTTAGGGTTAGGCGTTTTGCGCTGCTTCGCG
ATGTACGGGCCAGATATACGCGTTGACATTGATTATTGACTAGTTATTAATAGTAATCAATTACGGGGTC
ATTAGTTCATAGCCCATATATGGAGTTCCGCGTTACATAACTTACGGTAAATGGCCCGCCTGGCTGACCG
CCCAACGACCCCCGCCCATTGACGTCAATAATGACGTATGTTCCCATAGTAACGCCAATAGGGACTTTCC
ATTGACGTCAATGGGTGGAGTATTTACGGTAAACTGCCCACTTGGCAGTACATCAAGTGTATCATATGCC
AAGTACGCCCCCTATTGACGTCAATGACGGTAAATGGCCCGCCTGGCATTATGCCCAGTACATGACCTTA
TGGGACTTTCCTACTTGGCAGTACATCTACGTATTAGTCATCGCTATTACCATGGTGATGCGGTTTTGGC
AGTACATCAATGGGCGTGGATAGCGGTTTGACTCACGGGGATTTCCAAGTCTCCACCCCATTGACGTCAA
TGGGAGTTTGTTTTGGCACCAAAATCAACGGGACTTTCCAAAATGTCGTAACAACTCCGCCCCATTGACG
CAAATGGGCGGTAGGCGTGTACGGTGGGAGGTCTATATAAGCAGAGCTCTCCCTATCAGTGATAGAGATC
TCCCTATCAGTGATAGAGATCGTCGACGAGCTCGTTTAGTGAACCGTCAGATCGCCTGGAGACGCCATCC
ACGCTGTTTTGACCTCCATAGAAGACACCGGGACCGATCCAGCCTCCGGACTCTAGCGTTTAAACTTAAG
CTTGGTACCGCCATGGACTACAAAGACCATGACGGTGATTATAAAGATCATGACATCGATTACAAGGATG
ACGATGACAAGGTCTGTGTTCCAGGGAAGATCAGGGGACATGCAGATATGGCATACACCCTGGATTCGGA
TCCCTGTGGCCACTGCCTCATCATCAACAATGTGAACTTCTGCCCTTCCTCGGGGCTCGGCACACGCACG
GGCTCCAACTTGGACCGTGACAAACTTGAGCACCGATTCCGCTGGCTGCGCTTCATGGTGGAGGTGAAGA
ACGACCTGACTGCCAAGAAAATGGTCACGGCTTTGATGGAGATGGCACACCGGAACCACCGTGCCCTGGA
CTGCTTTGTGGTGGTCATCCTCTCTCATGGCTGCCAGGCCAGCCACCTCCAGTTCCCGGGTGCTGTCTAT
GGGACAGATGGATGCTCCGTGTCCATTGAGAAAATTGTGAATATCTTCAACGGGAGCGGCTGCCCCAGCC
TGGGAGGGAAGCCCAAGCTCTTCTTCATCCAGGCCGCGGGTGGTGAGCAGAAAGACCATGGCTTTGAGGT
GGCCTGCACTTCCTCTCAAGGCAGGACCTTGGACAGTGACTCTGAGCCAGATGCTGTCCCCTATCAGGAA
GGCCCAAGGCCCTTGGACCAGCTGGATGCTGTGTCAAGTTTGCCTACCCCCAGTGACATCCTTGTGTCCT
ACTCCACCTTCCCAGGTTTTGTCTCCTGGAGGGACAAGAAAAGTGGCTCCTGGTACATCGAGACCTTGGA
TGGCATTCTGGAGCAGTGGGCTCGCTCTGAAGACCTGCAGTCCCTCCTTCTCAGGGTTGCCAATGCTGTT
TCTGCGAAAGGGACTTACAAGCAGATTCCTGGCTGTTTTAACTTCCTCCGGAAAAAGCTGTTTTTTAAAA
CTTCATGAGGCTCGGGGCTGCTCTCTGCCTCATTATTCTCTCCGAAGGAATTCTGCAGATATCCAGCACA
GTGGCGGCCGCTCGAGTCTAGAGGGCCCGTTTAAACCCGCTGATCAGCCTCGACTGTGCCTTCTAGTTGC
CAGCCATCTGTTGTTTGCCCCTCCCCCGTGCCTTCCTTGACCCTGGAAGGTGCCACTCCCACTGTCCTTT
CCTAATAAAATGAGGAAATTGCATCGCATTGTCTGAGTAGGTGTCATTCTATTCTGGGGGGTGGGGTGGG
GCAGGACAGCAAGGGGGAGGATTGGGAAGACAATAGCAGGCATGCTGGGGATGCGGTGGGCTCTATGGCT
TCTGAGGCGGAAAGAACCAGCTGGGGCTCTAGGGGGTATCCCC
[124 nt withheld, positions 2284-2407]
C
[91 nt withheld, positions 2409-2499]
A
[49 nt withheld, positions 2501-2549]
CCTTTGACGTTGGAGTCCACGTTCTTT
[37 nt withheld, positions 2577-2613]
ACCCTATCTCGGTCTATTCTTTTGATTTATAAGGGATTTTGCCGATTTCGGCCTATTGGTTAAAAAATGA
GCTGATTTAACAAAAATTTAACGCGAATTAATTCTGTGGAATGTGTGTCAGTTAGGGTGTGGAAAGTCCC
CAGGCTCCCCAGCAGGCAGAAGTATGCAAAGCATGCATCTCAATTAGTCAGCAACCAGGTGTGGAAAGTC
CCCAGGCTCCCCAGCAGGCAGAAGTATGCAAAGCATGCATCTCAATTAGTCAGCAACCATAGTCCCGCCC
CTAACTCCGCCCATCCCGCCCCTAACTCCGCCCAGTTCCGCCCATTCTCCGCCCCATGGCTGACTAATTT
TTTTTATTTATGCAGAGGCCGAGGCCGCCTCTGCCTCTGAGCTATTCCAGAAGTAGTGAGGAGGCTTTTT
TGGAGGCCTAGGCTTTTGCAAAAAGCTCCCGGGAGCTTGTATATCCATTTTCGGATCTGATCAGCACGTG
TTGACAATTAATCATCGGCATAGTATATCGGCATAGTATAATACGACAAGGTGAGGAACTAAACCATGGC
CAAGTTGACCAGTGCCGTTCCGGTGCTCACCGCGCGCGACGTCGCCGGAGCGGTCGAGTTCTGGACCGAC
CGGCTCGGGTTCTCCCGGGACTTCGTGGAGGACGACTTCGCCGGTGTGGTCCGGGACGACGTGACCCTGT
TCATCAGCGCGGTCCAGGACCAGGTGGTGCCGGACAACACCCTGGCCTGGGTGTGGGTGCGCGGCCTGGA
CGAGCTGTACGCCGAGTGGTCGGAGGTCGTGTCCACGAACTTCCGGGACGCCTCCGGGCCGGCCATGACC
GAGATCGGCGAGCAGCCGTGGGGGCGGGAGTTCGCCCTGCGCGACCCGGCCGGCAACTGCGTGCACTTCG
TGGCCGAGGAGCAGGACTGACACGTGCTACGAGATTTCGATTCCACCGCCGCCTTCTATGAAAGGTTGGG
CTTCGGAATCGTTTTCCGGGACGCCGGCTGGATGATCCTCCAGCGCGGGGATCTCATGCTGGAGTTCTTC
GCCCACCCCAACTTGTTTATTGCAGCTTATAATGGTTACAAATAAAGCAATAGCATCACAAATTTCACAA
ATAAAGCATTTTTTTCACTGCATTCTAGTTGTGGTTTGTCCAAACTCATCAATGTATCTTATCATGTCTG
TATACCGTCGACCTCTAGCTAGAGCTTGGCGTAATCATGGTCATAGCTGTTTCCTGTGTGAAATTGTTAT
CCGCTCACAATTCCACACAACATACGAGCCGGAAGCATAAAGTGTAAAGCCTGGGGTGCCTAATGAGTGA
GCTAACTCACATTAATTGCGTTGCGCTCACTGCCCGCTTTCCAGTCGGGAAACCTGTCGTGCCAGCTGCA
TTAATGAATCGGCCAACGCGCGGGGAGAGGCGGTTTGCGTATTGGGCGCTCTTCCGCTTCCTCGCTCACT
GACTCGCTGCGCTCGGTCGTTCGGCTGCGGCGAGCGGTATCAGCTCACTCAAAGGCGGTAATACGGTTAT
CCACAGAATCAGGGGATAACGCAGGAAAGAACATGTGAGCAAAAGGCCAGCAAAAGGCCAGGAACCGTAA
AAAGGCCGCGTTGCTGGCGTTTTTCCATAGGCTCCGCCCCCCTGACGAGCATCACAAAAATCGACGCTCA
AGTCAGAGGTGGCGAAACCCGACAGGACTATAAAGATACCAGGCGTTTCCCCCTGGAAGCTCCCTCGTGC
GCTCTCCTGTTCCGACCCTGCCGCTTACCGGATACCTGTCCGCCTTTCTCCCTTCGGGAAGCGTGGCGCT
TTCTCATAGCTCACGCTGTAGGTATCTCAGTTCGGTGTAGGTCGTTCGCTCCAAGCTGGGCTGTGTGCAC
GAACCCCCCGTTCAGCCCGACCGCTGCGCCTTATCCGGTAACTATCGTCTTGAGTCCAACCCGGTAAGAC
ACGACTTATCGCCACTGGCAGCAGCCACTGGTAACAGGATTAGCAGAGCGAGGTATGTAGGCGGTGCTAC
AGAGTTCTTGAAGTGGTGGCCTAACTACGGCTACACTAGAAGAACAGTATTTGGTATCTGCGCTCTGCTG
AAGCCAGTTACCTTCGGAAAAAGAGTTGGTAGCTCTTGATCCGGCAAACAAACCACCGCTGGTAGCGGTG
GTTTTTTTGTTTGCAAGCAGCAGATTACGCGCAGAAAAAAAGGATCTCAAGAAGATCCTTTGATCTTTTC
TACGGGGTCTGACGCTCAGTGGAACGAAAACTCACGTTAAGGGATTTTGGTCATGAGATTATCAAAAAGG
ATCTTCACCTAGATCCTTTTAAATTAAAAATGAAGTTTTAAATCAATCTAAAGTATATATGAGTAAACTT
GGTCTGACAGTTACCAATGCTTAATCAGTGAGGCACCTATCTCAGCGATCTGTCTATTTCGTTCATCCAT
AGTTGCCTGACTCCCCGTCGTGTAGATAACTACGATACGGGAGGGCTTACCATCTGGCCCCAGTGCTGCA
ATGATACCGCGAGACCCACGCTCACCGGCTCCAGATTTATCAGCAATAAACCAGCCAGCCGGAAGGGCCG
AGCGCAGAAGTGGTCCTGCAACTTTATCCGCCTCCATCCAGTCTATTAATTGTTGCCGGGAAGCTAGAGT
AAGTAGTTCGCCAGTTAATAGTTTGCGCAACGTTGTTGCCATTGCTACAGGCATCGTGGTGTCACGCTCG
TCGTTTGGTATGGCTTCATTCAGCTCCGGTTCCCAACGATCAAGGCGAGTTACATGATCCCCCATGTTGT
GCAAAAAAGCGGTTAGCTCCTTCGGTCCTCCGATCGTTGTCAGAAGTAAGTTGGCCGCAGTGTTATCACT
CATGGTTATGGCAGCACTGCATAATTCTCTTACTGTCATGCCATCCGTAAGATGCTTTTCTGTGACTGGT
GAGTACTCAACCAAGTCATTCTGAGAATAGTGTATGCGGCGACCGAGTTGCTCTTGCCCGGCGTCAATAC
GGGATAATACCGCGCCACATAGCAGAACTTTAAAAGTGCTCATCATTGGAAAACGTTCTTCGGGGCGAAA
ACTCTCAAGGATCTTACCGCTGTTGAGATCCAGTTCGATGTAACCCACTCGTGCACCCAACTGATCTTCA
GCATCTTTTACTTTCACCAGCGTTTCTGGGTGAGCAAAAACAGGAAGGCAAAATGCCGCAAAAAAGGGAA
TAAGGGCGACACGGAAATGTTGAATACTCATACTCTTCCTTTTTCAATATTATTGAAGCATTTATCAGGG
TTATTGTCTCATGAGCGGATACATATTTGAATGTATTTAGAAAAATAAACAAATAGGGGTTCCGCGCACA
TTTCCCCGAAAAGTGCCACCTGACGTC
