>Addgene plasmid #194608 | Tet-inducible 3xFlag Mouse C325A Caspase-9 ΔCARD | depositor partial sequence | sequence record 377561 | N-Terminal 3X Flag Mouse C325A Caspase-9 Minus CARD Domain Open Reading Frame
TTTAAACTTAAGCTTGGTACCGCCATGGACTACAAAGACCATGACGGTGATTATAAAGATCATGACATCG
ATTACAAGGATGACGATGACAAGGTCTGTGTTCCAGGGAAGATCAGGGGACATGCAGATATGGCATACAC
CCTGGATTCGGATCCCTGTGGCCACTGCCTCATCATCAACAATGTGAACTTCTGCCCTTCCTCGGGGCTC
GGCACACGCACGGGCTCCAACTTGGACCGTGACAAACTTGAGCACCGATTCCGCTGGCTGCGCTTCATGG
TGGAGGTGAAGAACGACCTGACTGCCAAGAAAATGGTCACGGCTTTGATGGAGATGGCACACCGGAACCA
CCGTGCCCTGGACTGCTTTGTGGTGGTCATCCTCTCTCATGGCTGCCAGGCCAGCCACCTCCAGTTCCCG
GGTGCTGTCTATGGGACAGATGGATGCTCCGTGTCCATTGAGAAAATTGTGAATATCTTCAACGGGAGCG
GCTGCCCCAGCCTGGGAGGGAAGCCCAAGCTCTTCTTCATCCAGGCCGCGGGTGGTGAGCAGAAAGACCA
TGGCTTTGAGGTGGCCTGCACTTCCTCTCAAGGCAGGACCTTGGACAGTGACTCTGAGCCAGATGCTGTC
CCCTATCAGGAAGGCCCAAGGCCCTTGGACCAGCTGGATGCTGTGTCAAGTTTGCCTACCCCCAGTGACA
TCCTTGTGTCCTACTCCACCTTCCCAGGTTTTGTCTCCTGGAGGGACAAGAAAAGTGGCTCCTGGTACAT
CGAGACCTTGGATGGCATTCTGGAGCAGTGGGCTCGCTCTGAAGACCTGCAGTCCCTCCTTCTCAGGGTT
GCCAATGCTGTTTCTGCGAAAGGGACTTACAAGCAGATTCCTGGCTGTTTTAACTTCCTCCGGAAAAAGC
TGTTTTTTAAAACTTCATGAGGCTCG
